Addgene plasmid #112373: pZBTB9-donor
Purpose: CRISPR donor plasmid to tag human transcription factor ZBTB9 with GFP
Depositing lab: Kevin White. Depositing organization: University of Chicago.
Backbone
  Vector backbone: pUC19
  Vector type: CRISPR
Growth in bacteria
  Bacterial resistance: Ampicillin, 100 μg/mL
  Growth temperature: 37°C
  Growth strain: DH5alpha
  Copy number: High Copy
Gene/Insert
  Gene/Insert name: ZBTB9 homology arms flanking EGFP-IRES-Neo cassette
  Species: H. sapiens (human)
  Mutation: Unknown
  Entrez Gene: ZBTB9 (a.k.a. ZNF919)
  Cloning method: Gibson Cloning
  Sequencing primers: 5′ M13pUC-fwd; 3′ M13pUC-rev
Terms and licenses: Academic/Nonprofit Terms; Industry Terms: Not Available to Industry
Depositor comments: Cloning source: K562. Use with plasmid pZBTB9.1.0-gDNA.
How to cite: pZBTB9-donor was a gift from Kevin White (Addgene plasmid # 112373 ; http://n2t.net/addgene:112373 ; RRID:Addgene_112373)
