[The description below was written by a language model from this plasmid's Addgene catalogue record and pLannotate feature annotations shown in this document.]
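Description:
pZBTB9-donor is a CRISPR homology-directed repair donor plasmid built on the pUC19 backbone and designed to tag the endogenous human transcription factor gene ZBTB9 (also called ZNF919) with GFP. It is maintained in E. coli at high copy through the pUC-type ColE1/pMB1 origin and selected with ampicillin via the β-lactamase gene and its native promoter. Remnants of the pUC19 lac promoter/operator, CAP site and lacZα region flank the insertion site, where the payload was assembled by Gibson cloning.

The insert consists of ZBTB9 homology arms, amplified from K562 cell genomic DNA, surrounding an EGFP-IRES-Neo cassette. In the annotated sequence, about 1.2 kb of ZBTB9 coding sequence lies immediately upstream of the cassette and serves as the 5′ arm, an arrangement consistent with a C-terminal fusion, although the record does not state this outright. It is followed by a short match to a composite tag containing a TEV protease site, then an S-Tag, then EGFP. An EMCV IRES then drives translation of the Tn5 neomycin phosphotransferase from the same transcript. No separate mammalian promoter is annotated, so expression of both the tagged protein and the G418 resistance marker would presumably depend on correct integration at the ZBTB9 locus. The roughly 850 nt downstream of the resistance gene is unannotated and presumably contains the 3′ homology arm.

The donor is meant to be used with the companion guide RNA plasmid pZBTB9.1.0-gDNA, which targets the cut at ZBTB9. The resulting knock-in cells express GFP-tagged ZBTB9 under native regulation, which suits localisation studies or GFP-based pulldown, though the record does not name specific downstream applications.
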