Features (pLannotate 1.2.2; 17 found; start..end, strand, type, name):
      1..21      +  misc_feature   MCS (fragment): pUC18/19 multiple cloning site
     58..74      -  protein_bind   lac operator: The lac repressor binds to the lac operator to inhibit transcription in E. coli. This inhibition can be relieved by adding lactose or isopropyl-β-D-thiogalactopyranoside (IPTG). lac repressor encoded by lacI
     82..112     -  promoter       lac promoter: promoter for the E. coli lac operon
    127..148     -  protein_bind   CAP binding site: CAP binding activates transcription in the presence of cAMP. E. coli catabolite activator protein
    161..253     -  CDS            lacI (fragment): lac repressor; lacI; The lac repressor binds to the lac operator to inhibit transcription in E. coli. This inhibition can be relieved by adding lactose or isopropyl-β-D-thiogalactopyranoside (IPTG).
    436..1024    -  rep_origin     ori: high-copy-number ColE1/pMB1/pBR322/pUC origin of replication
   1195..2055    -  CDS            AmpR: β-lactamase; bla; confers resistance to ampicillin, carbenicillin, and related antibiotics
   2056..2160    -  promoter       AmpR promoter: bla
   2255..2290    +  CDS            rop (fragment): Rop protein, which maintains plasmids at low copy number; rop
   2392..2491    +  misc_feature   bom (fragment): basis of mobility region from pBR322
   2497..2654    -  CDS            lacZα (fragment): LacZα fragment of β-galactosidase; lacZ fragment
   2669..3868    +  CDS            ZBTB9 (fragment): ZBTB9_HUMAN - Experimental evidence at protein level: Swiss-Prot protein existence level 1. May be involved in transcriptional regulation. From Homo sapiens (Human).
   3889..3909    +  CDS            capTEV™ (fragment): composite tag for in vivo biotinylation, TEV protease cleavage, and 6xHis tagging
   3923..3967    +  CDS            S-Tag: affinity and epitope tag derived from pancreatic ribonuclease A
   4058..4777    +  CDS            EGFP: the original enhanced GFP (Yang et al., 1996) mammalian codon-optimized
   4815..5400    +  misc_feature   IRES2: internal ribosome entry site (IRES) of the encephalomyocarditis virus (EMCV)
   5482..6285    +  CDS            NeoR/KanR: aminoglycoside phosphotransferase from Tn5; aph(3')-II (or nptII); confers resistance to neomycin, kanamycin, and G418 (Geneticin®)
>Addgene plasmid #112373 | pZBTB9-donor | depositor full sequence | sequence record 211764 | Full Sequence
GACCTGCAGGCATGCAAGCTTGGCGTAATCATGGTCATAGCTGTTTCCTGTGTGAAATTGTTATCCGCTC
ACAATTCCACACAACATACGAGCCGGAAGCATAAAGTGTAAAGCCTGGGGTGCCTAATGAGTGAGCTAAC
TCACATTAATTGCGTTGCGCTCACTGCCCGCTTTCCAGTCGGGAAACCTGTCGTGCCAGCTGCATTAATG
AATCGGCCAACGCGCGGGGAGAGGCGGTTTGCGTATTGGGCGCTCTTCCGCTTCCTCGCTCACTGACTCG
CTGCGCTCGGTCGTTCGGCTGCGGCGAGCGGTATCAGCTCACTCAAAGGCGGTAATACGGTTATCCACAG
AATCAGGGGATAACGCAGGAAAGAACATGTGAGCAAAAGGCCAGCAAAAGGCCAGGAACCGTAAAAAGGC
CGCGTTGCTGGCGTTTTTCCATAGGCTCCGCCCCCCTGACGAGCATCACAAAAATCGACGCTCAAGTCAG
AGGTGGCGAAACCCGACAGGACTATAAAGATACCAGGCGTTTCCCCCTGGAAGCTCCCTCGTGCGCTCTC
CTGTTCCGACCCTGCCGCTTACCGGATACCTGTCCGCCTTTCTCCCTTCGGGAAGCGTGGCGCTTTCTCA
TAGCTCACGCTGTAGGTATCTCAGTTCGGTGTAGGTCGTTCGCTCCAAGCTGGGCTGTGTGCACGAACCC
CCCGTTCAGCCCGACCGCTGCGCCTTATCCGGTAACTATCGTCTTGAGTCCAACCCGGTAAGACACGACT
TATCGCCACTGGCAGCAGCCACTGGTAACAGGATTAGCAGAGCGAGGTATGTAGGCGGTGCTACAGAGTT
CTTGAAGTGGTGGCCTAACTACGGCTACACTAGAAGGACAGTATTTGGTATCTGCGCTCTGCTGAAGCCA
GTTACCTTCGGAAAAAGAGTTGGTAGCTCTTGATCCGGCAAACAAACCACCGCTGGTAGCGGTGGTTTTT
TTGTTTGCAAGCAGCAGATTACGCGCAGAAAAAAAGGATCTCAAGAAGATCCTTTGATCTTTTCTACGGG
GTCTGACGCTCAGTGGAACGAAAACTCACGTTAAGGGATTTTGGTCATGAGATTATCAAAAAGGATCTTC
ACCTAGATCCTTTTAAATTAAAAATGAAGTTTTAAATCAATCTAAAGTATATATGAGTAAACTTGGTCTG
ACAGTTACCAATGCTTAATCAGTGAGGCACCTATCTCAGCGATCTGTCTATTTCGTTCATCCATAGTTGC
CTGACTCCCCGTCGTGTAGATAACTACGATACGGGAGGGCTTACCATCTGGCCCCAGTGCTGCAATGATA
CCGCGAGACCCACGCTCACCGGCTCCAGATTTATCAGCAATAAACCAGCCAGCCGGAAGGGCCGAGCGCA
GAAGTGGTCCTGCAACTTTATCCGCCTCCATCCAGTCTATTAATTGTTGCCGGGAAGCTAGAGTAAGTAG
TTCGCCAGTTAATAGTTTGCGCAACGTTGTTGCCATTGCTACAGGCATCGTGGTGTCACGCTCGTCGTTT
GGTATGGCTTCATTCAGCTCCGGTTCCCAACGATCAAGGCGAGTTACATGATCCCCCATGTTGTGCAAAA
AAGCGGTTAGCTCCTTCGGTCCTCCGATCGTTGTCAGAAGTAAGTTGGCCGCAGTGTTATCACTCATGGT
TATGGCAGCACTGCATAATTCTCTTACTGTCATGCCATCCGTAAGATGCTTTTCTGTGACTGGTGAGTAC
TCAACCAAGTCATTCTGAGAATAGTGTATGCGGCGACCGAGTTGCTCTTGCCCGGCGTCAATACGGGATA
ATACCGCGCCACATAGCAGAACTTTAAAAGTGCTCATCATTGGAAAACGTTCTTCGGGGCGAAAACTCTC
AAGGATCTTACCGCTGTTGAGATCCAGTTCGATGTAACCCACTCGTGCACCCAACTGATCTTCAGCATCT
TTTACTTTCACCAGCGTTTCTGGGTGAGCAAAAACAGGAAGGCAAAATGCCGCAAAAAAGGGAATAAGGG
CGACACGGAAATGTTGAATACTCATACTCTTCCTTTTTCAATATTATTGAAGCATTTATCAGGGTTATTG
TCTCATGAGCGGATACATATTTGAATGTATTTAGAAAAATAAACAAATAGGGGTTCCGCGCACATTTCCC
CGAAAAGTGCCACCTGACGTCTAAGAAACCATTATTATCATGACATTAACCTATAAAAATAGGCGTATCA
CGAGGCCCTTTCGTCTCGCGCGTTTCGGTGATGACGGTGAAAACCTCTGACACATGCAGCTCCCGGAGAC
GGTCACAGCTTGTCTGTAAGCGGATGCCGGGAGCAGACAAGCCCGTCAGGGCGCGTCAGCGGGTGTTGGC
GGGTGTCGGGGCTGGCTTAACTATGCGGCATCAGAGCAGATTGTACTGAGAGTGCACCATATGCGGTGTG
AAATACCGCACAGATGCGTAAGGAGAAAATACCGCATCAGGCGCCATTCGCCATTCAGGCTGCGCAACTG
TTGGGAAGGGCGATCGGTGCGGGCCTCTTCGCTATTACGCCAGCTGGCGAAAGGGGGATGTGCTGCAAGG
CGATTAAGTTGGGTAACGCCAGGGTTTTCCCAGTCACGACGTTGTAAAACGACGGCCAGTGAATTCGAGC
TCGGTACCCATGACAAGCTGCTTCTGGGGGATGCGCCTCGTCTCACTCTACCGAGTGTCATTGAAGCCGA
TGCCTTCGAGGGGCTGCTCCAGCTCATTTATTCAGGGCGTCTCCGCCTGCCACTGGATGCTCTTCCTGCT
CATCTCCTTGTGGCCAGTGGCCTTCAAATGTGGCAGGTAGTAGATCAGTGCTCAGAAATTCTTAGAGAAT
TAGAAACTTCAGGTGGTGGAATTTCAGCCCGTGGAGGAAACTCCTACCATGCCCTTCTTTCCACTACATC
CTCTACAGGAGGCTGGTGCATTCGCTCTTCGCCTTTCCAGACCCCAGTACAGTCCTCTGCTTCTACTGAA
AGCCCTGCTTCCACTGAGAGCCCTGTGGGAGGGGAGGGAAGTGAACTGGGAGAAGTGCTGCAAATTCAGG
TGGAAGAAGAAGAGGAGGAGGAGGAAGATGATGATGATGAGGACCAGGGGTCAGCCACACTCTCTCAGAC
TCCTCAGCCCCAGAGAGTATCAGGGGTTTTTCCCCGTCCTCATGGACCCCACCCACTGCCCATGACTGCT
ACTCCCCGAAAGCTTCCAGAGGGTGAGAGTGCACCACTTGAGCTTCCTGCCCCTCCTGCACTGCCCCCCA
AAATCTTCTACATTAAGCAGGAACCCTTCGAGCCTAAGGAGGAGATATCAGGAAGCGGAACTCAGCCTGG
AGGAGCAAAGGAGGAAACCAAAGTGTTTTCTGGAGGGGACACTGAAGGGAATGGGGAGCTAGGGTTCTTG
TTGCCTTCAGGGCCAGGGCCAACATCTGGGGGAGGGGGTCCATCCTGGAAACCAGTGGATCTTCATGGGA
ATGAAATCCTGTCAGGGGGTGGAGGACCTGGGGGAGCAGGCCAGGCCGTGCATGGGCCTGTGAAGCTAGG
GGGGACACCCCCTGCAGATGGAAAACGCTTTGGTTGCCTGTGTGGGAAGCGGTTTGCAGTGAAGCCAAAG
CGTGACCGGCACATCATGCTGACCTTCAGCCTTCGGCCTTTTGGCTGTGGCATCTGCAACAAGCGCTTCA
AGCTGAAGCACCATCTGACAGAGCACATGAAGACCCATGCTGGAGCCCTGCATGCCTGTCCCCACTGTGG
CCGTCGGTTCCGAGTCCATGCCTGTTTTCTCCGCCACCGGGACCTATGCAAGGGCCAGGGCTGGGCCACT
GCCCACTGGACTTACAAGGGGATTCCAACTACTGCAAGCGAGAATCTTTATTTTCAGGGCGCCGCCAAAT
TCAAAGAAACCGCTGCTGCTAAATTCGAACGCCAGCACATGGACAGCGGAGGTGGAGGTTCGAGCGGTCC
CTCGGGTTCGTCGAGCCTGGAAGTTCTGTTCCAGGGGCCCCTGTCGTCGAGCGGTCCCTCGGGTTCGATG
GTGAGCAAAGGCGAGGAGCTGTTCACCGGGGTGGTGCCCATCCTGGTCGAGCTGGACGGCGACGTAAACG
GCCACAAGTTCAGCGTGTCCGGCGAGGGCGAGGGCGATGCCACCTACGGCAAGCTGACCCTGAAGTTCAT
CTGCACCACCGGCAAGCTGCCCGTGCCCTGGCCCACCCTCGTGACCACCCTGACCTACGGCGTGCAGTGC
TTCAGCCGCTACCCCGACCACATGAAGCAGCACGACTTCTTCAAGTCCGCCATGCCCGAAGGCTACGTCC
AGGAGCGCACCATCTTCTTCAAGGACGACGGCAACTACAAGACCCGCGCCGAGGTGAAGTTCGAGGGCGA
CACCCTGGTGAACCGCATCGAGCTGAAGGGCATCGACTTCAAGGAGGACGGCAACATCCTGGGGCACAAG
CTGGAGTACAACTACAACAGCCACAACGTCTATATCATGGCCGACAAGCAGAAGAACGGCATCAAGGTGA
ACTTCAAGATCCGCCACAACATCGAGGACGGCAGCGTGCAGCTCGCCGACCACTACCAGCAGAACACCCC
CATCGGCGACGGCCCCGTGCTGCTGCCCGACAACCACTACCTGAGCACCCAGTCCGCCCTGAGCAAAGAC
CCCAACGAGAAGCGCGATCACATGGTCCTTAAGGAGTTCGTGACCGCCGCCGGGATCACTCTCGGCATGG
ACGAGCTGTACAAGTAATGATCTAGAGTCGAGTTAATTAAGAATTCCGCCCCCCCCCCTCTCCCTCCCCC
CCCCTAACGTTACTGGCCGAAGCCGCTTGGAATAAGGCCGGTGTGCGTTTGTCTATATGTTATTTTCCAC
CATATTGCCGTCTTTTGGCAATGTGAGGGCCCGGAAACCTGGCCCTGTCTTCTTGACGAGCATTCCTAGG
GGTCTTTCCCCTCTCGCCAAAGGAATGCAGGGTCTGTTGAATGTCGTGAAGGAAGCAGTTCCTCTGGAAG
CTTCTTGAAGACAAACAACGTCTGTAGCGACCCTTTGCAGGCAGCGGAACCCCCCACCTGGCGACAGGTG
CCTCTGCGGCCAAAAGCCACGTGTATAAGATACACCTGCAAAGGCGGCACAACCCCAGTGCCACGTTGTG
AGTTGGATAGTTGTGGAAAGAGTCAAATGGCTCTCCTCAAGCGTATTCAACAAGGGGCTGAAGGATGCCC
AGAAGGTACCCCATTGTATGGGATCTGATCTGGGGCCTCGGTGCACATGCTTTACATGTGTTTAGTCGAG
GTTAAAAAAACGTCTAGGCCCCCCGAACCACGGGGACGTGGTTTTCCTTTGAAAAACACGATGATAATAT
GGCCACAACCTGTTACATTGCACAAGATAAAAATATATCATCACGAACAGTAAAACTGTCTGCTTACATA
AACAGTAATACAAGGGGTGTTATGGGATCGGCCATTGAACAAGATGGATTGCACGCAGGTTCTCCGGCCG
CTTGGGTGGAGAGGCTATTCGGCTATGACTGGGCACAACAGACAATCGGCTGCTCTGATGCCGCCGTGTT
CCGGCTGTCAGCGCAGGGGCGCCCGGTTCTTTTTGTCAAGACCGACCTGTCCGGTGCCCTGAATGAACTG
CAGGACGAGGCAGCGCGGCTATCGTGGCTGGCCACGACGGGCGTTCCTTGCGCAGCTGTGCTCGACGTTG
TCACTGAAGCGGGAAGGGACTGGCTGCTATTGGGCGAAGTGCCGGGGCAGGATCTCCTGTCATCTCACCT
TGCTCCTGCCGAGAAAGTATCCATCATGGCTGATGCAATGCGGCGGCTGCATACGCTTGATCCGGCTACC
TGCCCATTCGACCACCAAGCGAAACATCGCATCGAGCGAGCACGTACTCGGATGGAAGCCGGTCTTGTCG
ATCAGGATGATCTGGACGAAGAGCATCAGGGGCTCGCGCCAGCCGAACTGTTCGCCAGGCTCAAGGCGCG
CATGCCCGACGGCGAGGATCTCGTCGTGACCCATGGCGATGCCTGCTTGCCGAATATCATGGTGGAAAAT
GGCCGCTTTTCTGGATTCATCGACTGTGGCCGGCTGGGTGTGGCGGACCGCTATCAGGACATAGCGTTGG
CTACCCGTGATATTGCTGAAGAGCTTGGCGGCGAATGGGCTGACCGCTTCCTCGTGCTTTACGGTATCGC
CGCTCCCGATTCGCAGCGCATCGCCTTCTATCGCCTTCTTGACGAGTTCTTCTGAGTCCTGCTGAGGCTA
TACACTAGCTTCTAGAACAAGATAACCACTGCTGCTGATGGATACTTTTCCCTCACTGCCATGGCACACC
AGTCATGGATCTTGTAATCATGCCAAGAGAATAGATACATTATGGACCTCTTGTTCTTAGATATGGGCCT
CTCAGCCTGGCAGATGTGGAAACTCAAATTTCTCGTCCCACTCCAGGTTTTGGCTAGCCAACCCTGCAGG
AAAGTGGTTTATAGGCCATTCATACTTAAGTTGATCACTTGCCCATGGTGGACATTTTTGTGGTGGTGAT
GTCCATTAAGGAAACCAGATTTTCAATTATTTAGTGAGAGAAGAGTTAGAGCAAAAGACAGTGGTAAATG
TTTTATTCCGTCTCCATGAGGAATTGAAGGAGTTGGTCTCCACCTAGAGATACATTTGATTTACAGCTTA
AGTAATTCAGAGGCTAAGCTCTAAGCTTTTTTCTCTCATTGCTGGAATGATTTAAGCAGAAGTCCTTTTG
TGTACTTTTAAAATTGTATCTTTCCAGGAGCCCCTCAGATTGTACCTTGCTTTCTCACCAATAGACACCT
TCCCGACACTTTTTTAATGTTGTAGCTGAGCACTTTAACAAGTTGAGCATTCCATGTTTCATTCTTAGAA
CCTTCTTTAATAGAGGGTCTTCCCTCAACAGCCTGTGCCTCTGGTCTACCTTTGACCACCACTGATAACT
AATATATTGGTCACAATGACTGGAATGTGACTAGTGATCTCAGGAGATGGCACTGTCCTAAAGTGCTGTC
AGGGTGGCACCACTGCTCTCTGAACAACTTACCTTGGTCAGAGGGACTCAGGTTTGGGACAGCACAAG
