Features (pLannotate 1.2.2; 17 found; start..end, strand, type, name):
      1..21      +  misc_feature   MCS (fragment): pUC18/19 multiple cloning site
     58..74      -  protein_bind   lac operator: The lac repressor binds to the lac operator to inhibit transcription in E. coli. This inhibition can be relieved by adding lactose or isopropyl-β-D-thiogalactopyranoside (IPTG). lac repressor encoded by lacI
     82..112     -  promoter       lac promoter: promoter for the E. coli lac operon
    127..148     -  protein_bind   CAP binding site: CAP binding activates transcription in the presence of cAMP. E. coli catabolite activator protein
    161..253     -  CDS            lacI (fragment): lac repressor; lacI; The lac repressor binds to the lac operator to inhibit transcription in E. coli. This inhibition can be relieved by adding lactose or isopropyl-β-D-thiogalactopyranoside (IPTG).
    436..1024    -  rep_origin     ori: high-copy-number ColE1/pMB1/pBR322/pUC origin of replication
   1195..2055    -  CDS            AmpR: β-lactamase; bla; confers resistance to ampicillin, carbenicillin, and related antibiotics
   2056..2160    -  promoter       AmpR promoter: bla
   2255..2290    +  CDS            rop (fragment): Rop protein, which maintains plasmids at low copy number; rop
   2392..2491    +  misc_feature   bom (fragment): basis of mobility region from pBR322
   2497..2654    -  CDS            lacZα (fragment): LacZα fragment of β-galactosidase; lacZ fragment
   2669..3868    +  CDS            ZBTB9 (fragment): ZBTB9_HUMAN - Experimental evidence at protein level: Swiss-Prot protein existence level 1. May be involved in transcriptional regulation. From Homo sapiens (Human).
   3889..3909    +  CDS            capTEV™ (fragment): composite tag for in vivo biotinylation, TEV protease cleavage, and 6xHis tagging
   3923..3967    +  CDS            S-Tag: affinity and epitope tag derived from pancreatic ribonuclease A
   4058..4777    +  CDS            EGFP: the original enhanced GFP (Yang et al., 1996) mammalian codon-optimized
   4815..5400    +  misc_feature   IRES2: internal ribosome entry site (IRES) of the encephalomyocarditis virus (EMCV)
   5482..6285    +  CDS            NeoR/KanR: aminoglycoside phosphotransferase from Tn5; aph(3')-II (or nptII); confers resistance to neomycin, kanamycin, and G418 (Geneticin®)
>Addgene plasmid #112373 | pZBTB9-donor | addgene full sequence | sequence record 229732 | Addgene NGS Result
GACCTGCAGGCATGCAAGCTTGGCGTAATCATGGTCATAGCTGTTTCCTGTGTGAAATTGTTATCCGCTC
ACAATTCCACACAACATACGAGCCGGAAGCATAAAGTGTAAAGCCTGGGGTGCCTAATGAGTGAGCTAAC
TCACATTAATTGCGTTGCGCTCACTGCCCGCTTTCCAGTCGGGAAACCTGTCGTGCCAGCTGCATTAATG
AATCGGCCAACGCGCGGGGAGAGGCGGTTTGCGTATTGGGCGCTCTTCCGCTTCCTCGCTCACTGACTCG
CTGCGCTCGGTCGTTCGGCTGCGGCGAGCGGTATCAGCTCACTCAAAGGCGGTAATACGGTTATCCACAG
AATCAGGGGATAACGCAGGAAAGAACATGTGAGCAAAAGGCCAGCAAAAGGCCAGGAACCGTAAAAAGGC
CGCGTTGCTGGCGTTTTTCCATAGGCTCCGCCCCCCTGACGAGCATCACAAAAATCGACGCTCAAGTCAG
AGGTGGCGAAACCCGACAGGACTATAAAGATACCAGGCGTTTCCCCCTGGAAGCTCCCTCGTGCGCTCTC
CTGTTCCGACCCTGCCGCTTACCGGATACCTGTCCGCCTTTCTCCCTTCGGGAAGCGTGGCGCTTTCTCA
TAGCTCACGCTGTAGGTATCTCAGTTCGGTGTAGGTCGTTCGCTCCAAGCTGGGCTGTGTGCACGAACCC
CCCGTTCAGCCCGACCGCTGCGCCTTATCCGGTAACTATCGTCTTGAGTCCAACCCGGTAAGACACGACT
TATCGCCACTGGCAGCAGCCACTGGTAACAGGATTAGCAGAGCGAGGTATGTAGGCGGTGCTACAGAGTT
CTTGAAGTGGTGGCCTAACTACGGCTACACTAGAAGAACAGTATTTGGTATCTGCGCTCTGCTGAAGCCA
GTTACCTTCGGAAAAAGAGTTGGTAGCTCTTGATCCGGCAAACAAACCACCGCTGGTAGCGGTGGTTTTT
TTGTTTGCAAGCAGCAGATTACGCGCAGAAAAAAAGGATCTCAAGAAGATCCTTTGATCTTTTCTACGGG
GTCTGACGCTCAGTGGAACGAAAACTCACGTTAAGGGATTTTGGTCATGAGATTATCAAAAAGGATCTTC
ACCTAGATCCTTTTAAATTAAAAATGAAGTTTTAAATCAATCTAAAGTATATATGAGTAAACTTGGTCTG
ACAGTTACCAATGCTTAATCAGTGAGGCACCTATCTCAGCGATCTGTCTATTTCGTTCATCCATAGTTGC
CTGACTCCCCGTCGTGTAGATAACTACGATACGGGAGGGCTTACCATCTGGCCCCAGTGCTGCAATGATA
CCGCGAGACCCACGCTCACCGGCTCCAGATTTATCAGCAATAAACCAGCCAGCCGGAAGGGCCGAGCGCA
GAAGTGGTCCTGCAACTTTATCCGCCTCCATCCAGTCTATTAATTGTTGCCGGGAAGCTAGAGTAAGTAG
TTCGCCAGTTAATAGTTTGCGCAACGTTGTTGCCATTGCTACAGGCATCGTGGTGTCACGCTCGTCGTTT
GGTATGGCTTCATTCAGCTCCGGTTCCCAACGATCAAGGCGAGTTACATGATCCCCCATGTTGTGCAAAA
AAGCGGTTAGCTCCTTCGGTCCTCCGATCGTTGTCAGAAGTAAGTTGGCCGCAGTGTTATCACTCATGGT
TATGGCAGCACTGCATAATTCTCTTACTGTCATGCCATCCGTAAGATGCTTTTCTGTGACTGGTGAGTAC
TCAACCAAGTCATTCTGAGAATAGTGTATGCGGCGACCGAGTTGCTCTTGCCCGGCGTCAATACGGGATA
ATACCGCGCCACATAGCAGAACTTTAAAAGTGCTCATCATTGGAAAACGTTCTTCGGGGCGAAAACTCTC
AAGGATCTTACCGCTGTTGAGATCCAGTTCGATGTAACCCACTCGTGCACCCAACTGATCTTCAGCATCT
TTTACTTTCACCAGCGTTTCTGGGTGAGCAAAAACAGGAAGGCAAAATGCCGCAAAAAAGGGAATAAGGG
CGACACGGAAATGTTGAATACTCATACTCTTCCTTTTTCAATATTATTGAAGCATTTATCAGGGTTATTG
TCTCATGAGCGGATACATATTTGAATGTATTTAGAAAAATAAACAAATAGGGGTTCCGCGCACATTTCCC
CGAAAAGTGCCACCTGACGTCTAAGAAACCATTATTATCATGACATTAACCTATAAAAATAGGCGTATCA
CGAGGCCCTTTCGTCTCGCGCGTTTCGGTGATGACGGTGAAAACCTCTGACACATGCAGCTCCCGGAGAC
GGTCACAGCTTGTCTGTAAGCGGATGCCGGGAGCAGACAAGCCCGTCAGGGCGCGTCAGCGGGTGTTGGC
GGGTGTCGGGGCTGGCTTAACTATGCGGCATCAGAGCAGATTGTACTGAGAGTGCACCATATGCGGTGTG
AAATACCGCACAGATGCGTAAGGAGAAAATACCGCATCAGGCGCCATTCGCCATTCAGGCTGCGCAACTG
TTGGGAAGGGCGATCGGTGCGGGCCTCTTCGCTATTACGCCAGCTGGCGAAAGGGGGATGTGCTGCAAGG
CGATTAAGTTGGGTAACGCCAGGGTTTTCCCAGTCACGACGTTGTAAAACGACGGCCAGTGAATTCGAGC
TCGGTACCCATGACAAGCTGCTTCTGGGGGATGCGCCTCGTCTCACTCTACCGAGTGTCATTGAAGCCGA
TGCCTTCGAGGGGCTGCTCCAGCTCATTTATTCAGGGCGTCTCCGCCTGCCACTGGATGCTCTTCCTGCT
CATCTCCTTGTGGCCAGTGGCCTTCAAATGTGGCAGGTAGTAGATCAGTGCTCAGAAATTCTTAGAGAAT
TAGAAACTTCAGGTGGTGGAATTTCAGCCCGTGGAGGAAACTCCTACCATGCCCTTCTTTCCACTACATC
CTCTACAGGAGGCTGGTGCATTCGCTCTTCGCCTTTCCAGACCCCAGTACAGTCCTCTGCTTCTACTGAA
AGCCCTGCTTCCACTGAGAGCCCTGTGGGAGGGGAGGGAAGTGAACTGGGAGAAGTGCTGCAAATTCAGG
TGGAAGAAGAAGAGGAGGAGGAGGAAGATGATGATGATGAGGACCAGGGGTCAGCCACACTCTCTCAGAC
TCCTCAGCCCCAGAGAGTATCAGGGGTTTTTCCCCGTCCTCATGGACCCCACCCACTGCCCATGACTGCT
ACTCCCCGAAAGCTTCCAGAGGGTGAGAGTGCACCACTTGAGCTTCCTGCCCCTCCTGCACTGCCCCCCA
AAATCTTCTACATTAAGCAGGAACCCTTCGAGCCTAAGGAGGAGATATCAGGAAGCGGAACTCAGCCTGG
AGGAGCAAAGGAGGAAACCAAAGTGTTTTCTGGAGGGGACACTGAAGGGAATGGGGAGCTAGGGTTCTTG
TTGCCTTCAGGGCCAGGGCCAACATCTGGGGGAGGGGGTCCATCCTGGAAACCAGTGGATCTTCATGGGA
ATGAAATCCTGTCAGGGGGTGGAGGACCTGGGGGAGCAGGCCAGGCCGTGCATGGGCCTGTGAAGCTAGG
GGGGACACCCCCTGCAGATGGAAAACGCTTTGGTTGCCTGTGTGGGAAGCGGTTTGCAGTGAAGCCAAAG
CGTGACCGGCACATCATGCTGACCTTCAGCCTTCGGCCTTTTGGCTGTGGCATCTGCAACAAGCGCTTCA
AGCTGAAGCACCATCTGACAGAGCACATGAAGACCCATGCTGGAGCCCTGCATGCCTGTCCCCACTGTGG
CCGTCGGTTCCGAGTCCATGCCTGTTTTCTCCGCCACCGGGACCTATGCAAGGGCCAGGGCTGGGCCACT
GCCCACTGGACTTACAAGGGGATTCCAACTACTGCAAGCGAGAATCTTTATTTTCAGGGCGCCGCCAAAT
TCAAAGAAACCGCTGCTGCTAAATTCGAACGCCAGCACATGGACAGCGGAGGTGGAGGTTCGAGCGGTCC
CTCGGGTTCGTCGAGCCTGGAAGTTCTGTTCCAGGGGCCCCTGTCGTCGAGCGGTCCCTCGGGTTCGATG
GTGAGCAAAGGCGAGGAGCTGTTCACCGGGGTGGTGCCCATCCTGGTCGAGCTGGACGGCGACGTAAACG
GCCACAAGTTCAGCGTGTCCGGCGAGGGCGAGGGCGATGCCACCTACGGCAAGCTGACCCTGAAGTTCAT
CTGCACCACCGGCAAGCTGCCCGTGCCCTGGCCCACCCTCGTGACCACCCTGACCTACGGCGTGCAGTGC
TTCAGCCGCTACCCCGACCACATGAAGCAGCACGACTTCTTCAAGTCCGCCATGCCCGAAGGCTACGTCC
AGGAGCGCACCATCTTCTTCAAGGACGACGGCAACTACAAGACCCGCGCCGAGGTGAAGTTCGAGGGCGA
CACCCTGGTGAACCGCATCGAGCTGAAGGGCATCGACTTCAAGGAGGACGGCAACATCCTGGGGCACAAG
CTGGAGTACAACTACAACAGCCACAACGTCTATATCATGGCCGACAAGCAGAAGAACGGCATCAAGGTGA
ACTTCAAGATCCGCCACAACATCGAGGACGGCAGCGTGCAGCTCGCCGACCACTACCAGCAGAACACCCC
CATCGGCGACGGCCCCGTGCTGCTGCCCGACAACCACTACCTGAGCACCCAGTCCGCCCTGAGCAAAGAC
CCCAACGAGAAGCGCGATCACATGGTCCTTAAGGAGTTCGTGACCGCCGCCGGGATCACTCTCGGCATGG
ACGAGCTGTACAAGTAATGATCTAGAGTCGAGTTAATTAAGAATTCCGCCCCCCCCCCTCTCCCTCCCCC
CCCCTAACGTTACTGGCCGAAGCCGCTTGGAATAAGGCCGGTGTGCGTTTGTCTATATGTTATTTTCCAC
CATATTGCCGTCTTTTGGCAATGTGAGGGCCCGGAAACCTGGCCCTGTCTTCTTGACGAGCATTCCTAGG
GGTCTTTCCCCTCTCGCCAAAGGAATGCAGGGTCTGTTGAATGTCGTGAAGGAAGCAGTTCCTCTGGAAG
CTTCTTGAAGACAAACAACGTCTGTAGCGACCCTTTGCAGGCAGCGGAACCCCCCACCTGGCGACAGGTG
CCTCTGCGGCCAAAAGCCACGTGTATAAGATACACCTGCAAAGGCGGCACAACCCCAGTGCCACGTTGTG
AGTTGGATAGTTGTGGAAAGAGTCAAATGGCTCTCCTCAAGCGTATTCAACAAGGGGCTGAAGGATGCCC
AGAAGGTACCCCATTGTATGGGATCTGATCTGGGGCCTCGGTGCACATGCTTTACATGTGTTTAGTCGAG
GTTAAAAAAACGTCTAGGCCCCCCGAACCACGGGGACGTGGTTTTCCTTTGAAAAACACGATGATAATAT
GGCCACAACCTGTTACATTGCACAAGATAAAAATATATCATCACGAACAGTAAAACTGTCTGCTTACATA
AACAGTAATACAAGGGGTGTTATGGGATCGGCCATTGAACAAGATGGATTGCACGCAGGTTCTCCGGCCG
CTTGGGTGGAGAGGCTATTCGGCTATGACTGGGCACAACAGACAATCGGCTGCTCTGATGCCGCCGTGTT
CCGGCTGTCAGCGCAGGGGCGCCCGGTTCTTTTTGTCAAGACCGACCTGTCCGGTGCCCTGAATGAACTG
CAGGACGAGGCAGCGCGGCTATCGTGGCTGGCCACGACGGGCGTTCCTTGCGCAGCTGTGCTCGACGTTG
TCACTGAAGCGGGAAGGGACTGGCTGCTATTGGGCGAAGTGCCGGGGCAGGATCTCCTGTCATCTCACCT
TGCTCCTGCCGAGAAAGTATCCATCATGGCTGATGCAATGCGGCGGCTGCATACGCTTGATCCGGCTACC
TGCCCATTCGACCACCAAGCGAAACATCGCATCGAGCGAGCACGTACTCGGATGGAAGCCGGTCTTGTCG
ATCAGGATGATCTGGACGAAGAGCATCAGGGGCTCGCGCCAGCCGAACTGTTCGCCAGGCTCAAGGCGCG
CATGCCCGACGGCGAGGATCTCGTCGTGACCCATGGCGATGCCTGCTTGCCGAATATCATGGTGGAAAAT
GGCCGCTTTTCTGGATTCATCGACTGTGGCCGGCTGGGTGTGGCGGACCGCTATCAGGACATAGCGTTGG
CTACCCGTGATATTGCTGAAGAGCTTGGCGGCGAATGGGCTGACCGCTTCCTCGTGCTTTACGGTATCGC
CGCTCCCGATTCGCAGCGCATCGCCTTCTATCGCCTTCTTGACGAGTTCTTCTGAGTCCTGCTGAGGCTA
TACACTAGCTTCTAGAACAAGATAACCACTGCTGCTGATGGATACTTTTCCCTCACTGCCATGGCACACC
AGTCATGGATCTTGTAATCATGCCAAGAGAATAGATACATTATGGACCTCTTGTTCTTAGATATGGGCCT
CTCAGCCTGGCAGATGTGGAAACTCAAATTTCTCGTCCCACTCCAGGTTTTGGCTAGCCAACCCTGCAGG
AAAGTGGTTTATAGGCCATTCATACTTAAGTTGATCACTTGCCCATGGTGGACATTTTTGTGGTGGTGAT
GTCCATTAAGGAAACCAGATTTTCAATTATTTAGTGAGAGAAGAGTTAGAGCAAAAGACAGTGGTAAATG
TTTTATTCCGTCTCCATGAGGAATTGAAGGAGTTGGTCTCCACCTAGAGATACATTTGATTTACAGCTTA
AGTAATTCAGAGGCTAAGCTCTAAGCTTTTTTCTCTCATTGCTGGAATGATTTAAGCAGAAGTCCTTTTG
TGTACTTTTAAAATTGTATCTTTCCAGGAGCCCCTCAGATTGTACCTTGCTTTCTCACCAATAGACACCT
TCCCGACACTTTTTTAATGTTGTAGCTGAGCACTTTAACAAGTTGAGCATTCCATGTTTCATTCTTAGAA
CCTTCTTTAATAGAGGGTCTTCCCTCAACAGCCTGTGCCTCTGGTCTACCTTTGACCACCACTGATAACT
AATATATTGGTCACAATGACTGGAATGTGACTAGTGATCTCAGGAGATGGCACTGTCCTAAAGTGCTGTC
AGGGTGGCACCACTGCTCTCTGAACAACTTACCTTGGTCAGAGGGACTCAGGTTTGGGACAGCACAAG
